Addgene plasmid #124007: JPF0516
Purpose: Encodes pCMV-D driving expression of mAzamiGreen with an mScarlet normalization in a PiggyBac destination vector
Depositing lab: Hana El-Samad. Depositing organization: University of California, San Francisco (UCSF). Publication: A Toolkit for Rapid Modular Construction of Biological Circuits in Mammalian Cells. Fonseca JP, Bonny AR, Kumar GR, Ng AH, Town J, Wu QC, Aslankoohi E, Chen SY, Dods G, Harrigan P, Osimiri LC, Kistler AL, El-Samad H. ACS Synth Biol. 2019 Nov 15;8(11):2593-2606. doi: 10.1021/acssynbio.9b00322. Epub 2019 Nov 5. PubMed 31686495.
Backbone
  Vector backbone: MTK0_043
  Vector type: Mammalian Expression
Growth in bacteria
  Bacterial resistance: Kanamycin, 50 μg/mL
  Growth temperature: 37°C
  Growth strain: DH5alpha
  Copy number: Unknown
Gene/Insert
  Gene/Insert name: PB_pCMV-D-NLS-mAzamiGreen-bghpA_pCAG-H2B::mScarlet-rglpA
  Cloning method: Restriction Enzyme; 5′ cloning site unknown (unknown if destroyed); 3′ cloning site unknown (unknown if destroyed)
Terms and licenses: Academic/Nonprofit Terms; Industry Terms: Not Available to Industry
Depositor comments: Plasmid used to generate Fig .2a Please visit https://www.biorxiv.org/content/10.1101/506188v2 for BioRxiv preprint
How to cite: JPF0516 was a gift from Hana El-Samad (Addgene plasmid # 124007 ; http://n2t.net/addgene:124007 ; RRID:Addgene_124007)
