[The description below was written by a language model from this plasmid's Addgene catalogue record and pLannotate feature annotations shown in this document.]
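Description:
JPF0516 is a mammalian expression plasmid built on the MTK0_043 backbone, a PiggyBac destination vector from a modular toolkit for assembling genetic circuits in mammalian cells. It is propagated in E. coli through a high-copy ColE1/pUC-type origin and selected with kanamycin via an aph(3')-Ia gene. T3 and T7 phage promoters flank this bacterial segment. The feature table does not annotate the PiggyBac terminal repeats, so their positions cannot be confirmed from the record, although the stated design implies that the payload is meant to be integrated into the host genome by PiggyBac transposase. A separate cassette with the full CMV enhancer/promoter, a hygromycin resistance gene (annotated as a fragment) and a bGH polyadenylation signal would allow selection of stably integrated mammalian cells.

The payload consists of two transcription units in the same orientation. In the first, the test promoter pCMV-D, annotated as a truncated CMV immediate-early promoter (CMVd2) that gives moderately reduced expression relative to full-length CMV, drives humanized monomeric Azami-Green. The insert name indicates this reporter carries a nuclear localization signal, and the unit is terminated by a bGH poly(A) signal. In the second, a CAG promoter (CMV enhancer, chicken β-actin promoter and chimeric intron) drives human histone H2B fused to mScarlet, followed by a rabbit β-globin poly(A) region. The short HBB fragment annotated there is most likely part of that globin terminator sequence.

Both fluorescent proteins localize to the nucleus. The constitutive red signal therefore serves as an internal reference against which green output can be normalized for copy number or delivery differences. The depositor notes that the plasmid was used for a figure in the toolkit publication, consistent with characterizing promoter strength.
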