Features (pLannotate 1.2.2; 18 found; start..end, strand, type, name):
    239..539     +  enhancer       CMV enhancer: human cytomegalovirus immediate early enhancer
    540..743     +  promoter       CMV promoter: human cytomegalovirus (CMV) immediate early promoter
    777..1798    +  CDS            HygR (fragment): aminoglycoside phosphotransferase from E. coli; aph(4)-Ia; confers resistance to hygromycin
   1817..2024    +  polyA_signal   bGH poly(A) signal: bovine growth hormone polyadenylation signal
   2344..2362    -  promoter       T3 promoter: promoter for bacteriophage T3 RNA polymerase
   2402..3217    -  CDS            KanR: aminoglycoside phosphotransferase; aph(3')-Ia; confers resistance to kanamycin in bacteria or G418 (Geneticin®) in eukaryotes
   3442..4030    +  rep_origin     ori: high-copy-number ColE1/pMB1/pBR322/pUC origin of replication
   4142..4160    +  promoter       T7 promoter: promoter for bacteriophage T7 RNA polymerase
   4764..4815    +  promoter       CMVd2 promoter: truncated human cytomegalovirus (CMV) immediate early promoter that yields moderately reduced expression relative to the full-length promoter
   4899..5570    +  CDS            hmAzami-Green: humanized monomeric Azami-Green fluorescent protein mammalian codon-optimized
   5597..5821    +  polyA_signal   bGH poly(A) signal: bovine growth hormone polyadenylation signal
   6069..6372    +  enhancer       CMV enhancer: human cytomegalovirus immediate early enhancer
   6374..6642    +  promoter       chicken β-actin promoter: No description available
   6643..7659    +  intron         chimeric intron: chimera between introns from chicken β-actin and rabbit β-globin
   7720..8097    +  CDS            H2B: human histone H2B; HIST1H2BJ
   8104..8796    +  CDS            mScarlet: mScarlet is a basic (constitutively fluorescent) red fluorescent protein published in 2016, derived from synthetic construct. It has moderate acid sensitivity.
   8891..8965    +  CDS            HBB (fragment): HBB_PONPY - Experimental evidence at transcript level: Swiss-Prot protein existence level 2. Involved in oxygen transport from the lung to the various peripheral tissues. From Pongo pygmaeus (Bornean orangutan).
   9036..9091    +  polyA_signal   β-globin poly(A) signal: rabbit β-globin polyadenylation signal (Gil and Proudfoot, 1987)
>Addgene plasmid #124007 | JPF0516 | addgene full sequence | sequence record 252391 | Addgene NGS Result
GTTACAGAGATGTTACGAACCCTGAACAGGTTGACTATTAATTGTGTCTGCTTGATGTGGACACCAGGTG
GCGCTGGACATCAGATTTGGAGAGGCAGTTGTCTAGGGAACCGGGCTCTGTGCCAGCGCAGGAGGCAGGC
TGGCTCTCCTATTCCAGGGATGCTCATCCAGGAAGGAAAGGTTGCATGCTGGACACACTAACCTTACAGC
GGTGGGCTCTATGGGGTACCTACGTAGGTACATAACTTACGGTAAATGGCCCGCCTGGCTGACCGCCCAA
CGACCCCCGCCCATTGACGTCAATAATGACGTATGTTCCCATAGTAACGCCAATAGGGACTTTCCATTGA
CGTCAATGGGTGGAGTATTTACGGTAAACTGCCCACTTGGCAGTACATCAAGTGTATCATATGCCAAGTA
CGCCCCCTATTGACGTCAATGACGGTAAATGGCCCGCCTGGCATTATGCCCAGTACATGACCTTATGGGA
CTTTCCTACTTGGCAGTACATCTACGTATTAGTCATCGCTATTACCATGGTGATGCGGTTTTGGCAGTAC
ATCAATGGGCGTGGATAGCGGTTTGACTCACGGGGATTTCCAAGTCTCCACCCCATTGACGTCAATGGGA
GTTTGTTTTGGCACCAAAATCAACGGGACTTTCCAAAATGTCGTAACAACTCCGCCCCATTGACGCAAAT
GGGCGGTAGGCGTGTACGGTGGGAGGTCTATATAAGCAGAGCTCGTTTAGTGAACCGTCAGATAGCCACC
ATGGGTAAAAAGCCTGAACTCACCGCGACGTCTGTCGAGAAGTTTCTGATCGAAAAGTTCGACAGCGTGT
CCGACCTGATGCAGCTCTCGGAGGGCGAAGAATCTCGTGCTTTCAGCTTCGATGTAGGAGGGCGTGGATA
TGTCCTGCGGGTAAATAGCTGCGCCGATGGTTTCTACAAAGATCGTTATGTTTATCGGCACTTTGCATCG
GCCGCGCTCCCGATTCCGGAAGTGCTTGACATTGGGGAATTTAGCGAGAGCCTGACCTATTGCATCTCCC
GCCGTGCACAGGGTGTCACGTTGCAAGACCTGCCTGAAACCGAACTGCCCGCTGTTCTGCAACCGGTCGC
GGAGGCCATGGATGCGATCGCTGCGGCCGATCTTAGCCAGACGAGCGGGTTCGGCCCATTCGGACCGCAA
GGAATCGGTCAATACACTACATGGCGTGATTTCATATGCGCGATTGCTGATCCCCATGTGTATCACTGGC
AAACTGTGATGGACGACACCGTCAGTGCGTCCGTCGCGCAGGCTCTCGATGAGCTGATGCTTTGGGCCGA
GGACTGCCCCGAAGTCCGGCACCTCGTGCACGCGGATTTCGGCTCCAACAATGTCCTGACGGACAATGGC
CGCATAACAGCGGTCATTGACTGGAGCGAGGCGATGTTCGGGGATTCCCAATACGAGGTCGCCAACATCT
TCTTCTGGAGGCCGTGGTTGGCTTGTATGGAGCAGCAGACGCGCTACTTCGAGCGGAGGCATCCGGAGCT
TGCAGGATCGCCGCGGCTCCGGGCGTATATGCTCCGCATTGGTCTTGACCAACTCTATCAGAGCTTGGTT
GACGGCAATTTCGATGATGCAGCTTGGGCGCAGGGTCGATGCGACGCAATCGTCCGATCCGGAGCCGGGA
CTGTCGGGCGTACACAAATCGCCCGCAGAAGCGCGGCCGTCTGGACCGATGGCTGTGTAGAAGTACTCGC
CGATAGTGGAAACCGACGCCCCAGCACTCGTCCGAGGGCAAAGGAATAACTCGAGCGACGCCTCGACTGT
GCCTTCTAGTTGCCAGCCATCTGTTGTTTGCCCCTCCCCCGTGCCTTCCTTGACCCTGGAAGGTGCCACT
CCCACTGTCCTTTCCTAATAAAATGAGGAAATTGCATCGCATTGTCTGAGTAGGTGTCATTCTATTCTGG
GGGGTGGGGTGGGGCAGGACAGCAAGGGGGAGGATTGGGAAGACAATAGCAGGCATGCTGGGGATGCGGT
GGGCTCTATGAGTATCGATACTAGTTAAAAGTTTTGTTACTTTATAGAAGAAATTTTGAGTTTTTGTTTT
TTTTTAATAAATAAATAAACATAAATAAATTGTTTGTTGAATTTATTATTAGTATGTAAGTGTAAATATA
ATAAAACTTAATATCTATTCAAATTAATAAATAAACCTCGATATACAGACCGATAAAACACATGCGTCAA
TTTTACGCATGATTATCTTTAACGTACGTCACAATATGATTATCTTTCTAGGGTTAATCTAGTATACGCG
TATGCGGCCGCTTAATTAATCCAGCTTTTGTTCCCTTTAGTGAGGGTTAATTCCGAGCGGCCGCGTGTTA
CAACCAATTAACCAATTCTGATTAGAAAAACTCATCGAGCATCAAATGAAACTGCAATTTATTCATATCA
GGATTATCAATACCATATTTTTGAAAAAGCCGTTTCTGTAATGAAGGAGAAAACTCACCGAGGCAGTTCC
ATAGGATGGCAAGATCCTGGTATCGGTCTGCGATTCCGACTCGTCCAACATCAATACAACCTATTAATTT
CCCCTCGTCAAAAATAAGGTTATCAAGTGAGAAATCACCATGAGTGACGACTGAATCCGGTGAGAATGGC
AAAAGCTTATGCATTTCTTTCCAGACTTGTTCAACAGGCCAGCCATTACGCTCGTCATCAAAATCACTCG
CATCAACCAAACCGTTATTCATTCGTGATTGCGCCTGAGCGAGGCGAAATACGCGATCGCTGTTAAAAGG
ACAATTACAAACAGGAATCGAATGCAACCGGCGCAGGAACACTGCCAGCGCATCAACAATATTTTCACCT
GAATCAGGATATTCTTCTAATACCTGGAATGCTGTTTTCCCGGGGATCGCAGTGGTGAGTAACCATGCAT
CATCAGGAGTACGGATAAAATGCTTGATGGTCGGAAGAGGCATAAATTCCGTCAGCCAGTTTAGTCTGAC
CATCTCATCTGTAACATCATTGGCAACGCTACCTTTGCCATGTTTCAGAAACAACTCTGGCGCATCGGGC
TTCCCATACAATCGATAGATTGTCGCACCTGATTGCCCGACATTATCGCGAGCCCATTTATACCCATATA
AATCAGCATCCATGTTGGAATTTAATCGCGGCCTGGAGCAAGACGTTTCCCGTTGAATATGGCTCATAAC
ACCCCTTGTATTACTGTTTATGTAAGCAGACAGTTTTATTGTTCATGATGATATATTTTTATCTTGTGCA
ATGTAACATCAGAGATTTTGAGACACAACGTGGCTTTGTTGAATAAATCGAACTTTTGCTGAGTTGAAGG
ATCAGTCATGACCAAAATCCCTTAACGTGAGTTTTCGTTCCACTGAGCGTCAGACCCCGTAGAAAAGATC
AAAGGATCTTCTTGAGATCCTTTTTTTCTGCGCGTAATCTGCTGCTTGCAAACAAAAAAACCACCGCTAC
CAGCGGTGGTTTGTTTGCCGGATCAAGAGCTACCAACTCTTTTTCCGAAGGTAACTGGCTTCAGCAGAGC
GCAGATACCAAATACTGTTCTTCTAGTGTAGCCGTAGTTAGGCCACCACTTCAAGAACTCTGTAGCACCG
CCTACATACCTCGCTCTGCTAATCCTGTTACCAGTGGCTGCTGCCAGTGGCGATAAGTCGTGTCTTACCG
GGTTGGACTCAAGACGATAGTTACCGGATAAGGCGCAGCGGTCGGGCTGAACGGGGGGTTCGTGCACACA
GCCCAGCTTGGAGCGAACGACCTACACCGAACTGAGATACCTACAGCGTGAGCTATGAGAAAGCGCCACG
CTTCCCGAAGGGAGAAAGGCGGACAGGTATCCGGTAAGCGGCAGGGTCGGAACAGGAGAGCGCACGAGGG
AGCTTCCAGGGGGAAACGCCTGGTATCTTTATAGTCCTGTCGGGTTTCGCCACCTCTGACTTGAGCGTCG
ATTTTTGTGATGCTCGTCAGGGGGGCGGAGCCTATGGAAAAACGCCAGCAACGCGGCCTTTTTACGGTTC
CTGGCCTTTTGCTGGCCTTTTGCTCACATGTTCTTTCCTGCGTTATCCCCTGATTCTGTGGATAACCGTG
CGGCCGCCAATTAATACGACTCACTATAGGGCGAATTGGGGCGCGCCATTCTAGATTAACCCTAGAAAGA
TAGTCTGCGTAAAATTGACGCATGCATTCTTGAAATATTGCTCTCTCTTTCTAAATAGCGCGAATCCGTC
GCTGTGCATTTAGGACATCTCAGTCGCCGCTTGGAGCTCCCGTGAGGCGTGCTTGTCAATGCGGTAAGTG
TCACTGATTTTGAACTATAACGACCGCGTGAGTCAAAATGACGCATGATTATCTTTTACGTGACTTTTAA
GATTTAACTCATACGATAATTATATTGTTATTTCATGTTCTACTTACGTGATAACTTATTATATATATAT
TTTCTTGTTATAGATATCAACTAGAATGCTAGCATGGGCCCAGATCTCCATGGGCCCTGAATTCGCATCT
AGACTGAACTGGCCGATAATTGCAGACGAGGAGCATCGCCCTTCCCCGGCCCTCAGGTAAGAGGACCAAA
TACCGTAGCCGTTTCCAATTTCAGTCCTTTAGCGCCACCTGGTGCTAACTACTCTATCACGCTTTTATCC
AATAACTACCTTTGTAAATTTCCTTTCAAAAGTTCTGGCCGGGCGCGGTGGCAACGAACAACTCCGCCCC
ATTGACGCAAATGGGCGGTAGGCGTGTACGGTGGGAGGTCTATATAAGCAGAGCTGGTTTAGTGAACCGT
CAGATCCGCTAGCGCTACCGGTCGCCACTATGCCCAAGAAGAAGAGGAAGGTGGAGGACGCCGGTTCTGT
GAGCGTGATCAAGCCCGAGATGAAGATCAAGCTGTGCATGAGGGGCACCGTGAACGGCCACAACTTCGTG
ATCGAGGGCGAGGGCAAGGGCAACCCCTACGAGGGCACCCAGATCCTGGACCTGAACGTGACCGAGGGCG
CCCCCCTGCCCTTCGCCTACGACATCCTGACCACCGTGTTCCAGTACGGCAACAGGGCCTTCACCAAGTA
CCCCGCCGACATCCAGGACTACTTCAAGCAGACCTTCCCCGAGGGCTACCACTGGGAGAGGAGCATGACC
TACGAGGACCAGGGCATCTGCACCGCCACCAGCAACATCAGCATGAGGGGCGACTGCTTCTTCTACGACA
TCAGGTTCGACGGCACCAACTTCCCCCCCAACGGCCCCGTGATGCAGAAGAAGACCCTGAAGTGGGAGCC
CAGCACCGAGAAGATGTACGTGGAGGACGGCGTGCTGAAGGGCGACGTGAACATGAGGCTGCTGCTGGAG
GGCGGCGGCCACTACAGGTGCGACTTCAAGACCACCTACAAGGCCAAGAAGGAGGTGAGGCTGCCCGACG
CCCACAAGATCGACCACAGGATCGAGATCCTGAAGCACGACAAGGACTACAACAAGGTGAAGCTGTACGA
GAACGCCGTGGCCAGGTACTCCATGCTGCCCAGCCAGGCCGGATCCTAACTCGAGCGACGCCTCGACTGT
GCCTTCTAGTTGCCAGCCATCTGTTGTTTGCCCCTCCCCCGTGCCTTCCTTGACCCTGGAAGGTGCCACT
CCCACTGTCCTTTCCTAATAAAATGAGGAAATTGCATCGCATTGTCTGAGTAGGTGTCATTCTATTCTGG
GGGGTGGGGTGGGGCAGGACAGCAAGGGGGAGGATTGGGAAGACAATAGCAGGCATGCTGGGGATGCGGT
GGGCTCTATGGGCTGGTTCTGTATGGGCACAGACAACCTAACTAATTTCCTGGCCCTCAAGGTGACTTGC
TTGAACTTGCCACCTTCGCCACTAGGGGGCAGCATTGGTTTACACAGGGTGAACAAACGTTCAATTCTAA
ACTAATATTCTTTGGTGGGAAAGTGTGTTCATTTTGGTTTGTTTTGAAGAAGTCACTTCATACCTTTGAA
CTGGGGTTAAGCTGGTTAACTCCCAAAAACGCCATATATGGAGTTCCGCGTTACATAACTTACGGTAAAT
GGCCCGCCTGGCTGACCGCCCAACGACCCCCGCCCATTGACGTCAATAATGACGTATGTTCCCATAGTAA
CGCCAATAGGGACTTTCCATTGACGTCAATGGGTGGAGTATTTACGGTAAACTGCCCACTTGGCAGTACA
TCAAGTGTATCATATGCCAAGTACGCCCCCTATTGACGTCAATGACGGTAAATGGCCCGCCTGGCATTAT
GCCCAGTACATGACCTTATGGGACTTTCCTACTTGGCAGTACATCTACGTATTAGTCATCGCTATTACCA
TGGTCGAGGTGAGCCCCACGTTCTGCTTCACTCTCCCCATCTCCCCCCCCTCCCCACCCCCAATTTTGTA
TTTATTTATTTTTTAATTATTTTGTGCAGCGATGGGGGCGGGGGGGGGGGGCGCGCGCCAGGCGGGGCGG
GGCGAGGGGCGGGGCGGGGCGAGGCGGAGAGGTGCGGCGGCAGCCAATCAGAGCGGCGCGCTCCGAAAGT
TTCCTTTTATGGCGAGGCGGCGGCGGCGGCGGCCCTATAAAAAGCGAAGCGCGCGGCGGGCGGGAGTCGC
TGCGCGCTGCCTTCGCCCCGTGCCCCGCTCCGCCGCCGCCTCGCGCCGCCCGCCCCGGCTCTGACTGACC
GCGTTACTCCCACAGGTGAGCGGGCGGGACGGCCCTTCTCCTCCGGGCTGTAATTAGCGCTTGGTTTAAT
GACGGCTTGTTTCTTTTCTGTGGCTGCGTGAAAGCCTTGAGGGGCTCCGGGAGGGCCCTTTGTGCGGGGG
GAGCGGCTCGGGGGGTGCGTGCGTGTGTGTGTGCGTGGGGAGCGCCGCGTGCGGCTCCGCGCTGCCCGGC
GGCTGTGAGCGCTGCGGGCGCGGCGCGGGGCTTTGTGCGCTCCGCAGTGTGCGCGAGGGGAGCGCGGCCG
GGGGCGGTGCCCCGCGGTGCGGGGGGGGCTGCGAGGGGAACAAAGGCTGCGTGCGGGGTGTGTGCGTGGG
GGGGTGAGCAGGGGGTGTGGGCGCGTCGGTCGGGCTGCAACCCCCCCTGCACCCCCCTCCCCGAGTTGCT
GAGCACGGCCCGGCTTCGGGTGCGGGGCTCCGTACGGGGCGTGGCGCGGGGCTCGCCGTGCCGGGCGGGG
GGTGGCGGCAGGTGGGGGTGCCGGGCGGGGCGGGGCCGCCTCGGGCCGGGGAGGGCTCGGGGGAGGGGCG
CGGCGGCCCCCGGAGTGCCGGCGGCTGTCGAGGCGCGGCGAGCCGCAGCCATTGCCTTTTATGGTAATCG
TGCGAGAGGGCGCAGGGACTTCCTTTGTCCCAAATCTGTGCGGAGCCGAAATCTGGGAGGCGCCGCCGCA
CCCCCTCTAGCGGGCGCGGGGCGAAGCGGTGCGGCGCCGGCAGGAAGGAAATGGGCGGGGAGGGCCTTCG
TGCGTCGCCGCGCCGCCGTCCCCTTCTCCCTCTCCAGCCTCGGGGCTGTCCGCGGGGGGACGGCTGCCTT
CGGGGGGGACGGGGCAGGGCGGGGTTCGGCTTCTGGCGTGTGACCGGCGGCTCTAGAGCCTCTGCTAACC
ATGTTCATGCCTTCTTCTTTTTCCTACAGCTCCTGGGCAACGTGCTGGTTATTGTGCTGTCTCATCATTT
TGGCAAAGAATTCGCCACTATGCCAGAGCCAGCGAAGTCTGCTCCCGCCCCGAAAAAGGGCTCCAAGAAG
GCGGTGACTAAGGCGCAGAAGAAAGGCGGCAAGAAGCGCAAGCGCAGCCGCAAGGAGAGCTATTCCATCT
ATGTGTACAAGGTTCTGAAGCAGGTCCACCCTGACACCGGCATTTCGTCCAAGGCCATGGGCATCATGAA
TTCGTTTGTGAACGACATTTTCGAGCGCATCGCAGGTGAGGCTTCCCGCCTGGCGCATTACAACAAGCGC
TCGACCATCACCTCCAGGGAGATCCAGACGGCCGTGCGCCTGCTGCTGCCTGGGGAGTTGGCCAAGCACG
CCGTGTCCGAGGGTACTAAGGCCATCACCAAGTACACCAGCGCTAAGGGTTCTGTATCAAAAGGCGAGGC
GGTCATTAAAGAGTTCATGAGGTTTAAAGTCCATATGGAAGGAAGCATGAATGGTCACGAGTTTGAGATA
GAGGGAGAGGGTGAGGGAAGGCCGTACGAAGGGACGCAAACTGCGAAGTTGAAGGTAACGAAAGGCGGCC
CTCTGCCATTCTCTTGGGACATCCTTTCACCGCAATTTATGTACGGCTCTAGGGCCTTCACAAAACACCC
CGCCGATATTCCGGATTACTATAAACAAAGTTTTCCTGAGGGCTTCAAGTGGGAAAGAGTAATGAACTTC
GAGGATGGGGGAGCTGTGACGGTTACTCAAGACACTAGCCTGGAGGACGGTACTCTTATATACAAGGTAA
AACTAAGAGGGACGAATTTTCCGCCAGACGGCCCCGTGATGCAAAAAAAAACTATGGGGTGGGAAGCATC
CACCGAGAGGCTGTACCCCGAAGACGGGGTCCTGAAGGGTGATATTAAAATGGCATTAAGATTAAAAGAT
GGCGGGAGATACTTAGCTGACTTCAAGACTACATATAAAGCCAAAAAACCTGTACAGATGCCTGGAGCTT
ACAATGTGGATCGTAAGCTGGATATTACATCCCACAACGAAGATTATACCGTGGTGGAGCAGTACGAGCG
TTCAGAGGGGCGTCACTCCACCGGGGGTATGGATGAATTATACAAGAGCGGTCTTAGAAGCAGGGCGCAA
GCGTCAAATTCAGCGGTAGATGGAACAGCAGGTCCAGGTAGTACTGGCAGCAGAGGATCCTAACTCGAGA
TTCACTCCTCAGGTGCAGGCTGCCTATCAGAAGGTGGTGGCTGGTGTGGCCAATGCCCTGGCTCACAAAT
ACCACTGAGATCTTTTTCCCTCTGCCAAAAATTATGGGGACATCATGAAGCCCCTTGAGCATCTGACTTC
TGGCTAATAAAGGAAATTTATTTTCATTGCAATAGTGTGTTGGAATTTTTTGTGTCTCTCACTCGGAAGG
ACATATGGGAGGGCAAATCATTTAAAACATCAGAATGAGTATTTGGTTTAGAGTTTGGCAACATATGCCC
ATATGCTGGCTGCCATGAACAAAGGTTGGCTATAAAGAGGTCATCAGTATATGAAACAGCCCCCTGCTGT
CCATTCCTTATTCCATAGAAAAGCCTTGACTTGAGGTTAGATTTTTTTTATATTTTGTTTTGTGTTATTT
TTTTCTTTAACATCCCTAAAATTTTCCTTACATGTTTTACTAGCCAGATTTTTCCTCCTCTCCTGACTAC
TCCCAGTCATAGCTGTCCCTCTTCTCTTATGGAGATCCCTCGACCTGCAGCCCAAGCTTGGCGTAATGCT
GAGCA
